>Addgene plasmid #59905 | pDEST26 Ago2 S387A | depositor full sequence | sequence record 106490 | pDEST26 Ago2 S387A sequence 8409 bps
TTGTACAAAGTGGTTGATCGCGTGCATGCGACGTCATAGCTCTCTCCCTATAGTGAGTCGTATTATAAGC
TAGGCACTGGCCGTCGTTTTACAACGTCGTGACTGGGAAAACTGCTAGCTTGGGATCTTTGTGAAGGAAC
CTTACTTCTGTGGTGTGACATAATTGGACAAACTACCTACAGAGATTTAAAGCTCTAAGGTAAATATAAA
ATTTTTAAGTGTATAATGTGTTAAACTAGCTGCATATGCTTGCTGCTTGAGAGTTTTGCTTACTGAGTAT
GATTTATGAAAATATTATACACAGGAGCTAGTGATTCTAATTGTTTGTGTATTTTAGATTCACAGTCCCA
AGGCTCATTTCAGGCCCCTCAGTCCTCACAGTCTGTTCATGATCATAATCAGCCATACCACATTTGTAGA
GGTTTTACTTGCTTTAAAAAACCTCCCACACCTCCCCCTGAACCTGAAACATAAAATGAATGCAATTGTT
GTTGTTAACTTGTTTATTGCAGCTTATAATGGTTACAAATAAAGCAATAGCATCACAAATTTCACAAATA
AAGCATTTTTTTCACTGCATTCTAGTTGTGGTTTGTCCAAACTCATCAATGTATCTTATCATGTCTGGAT
CGATCCTGCATTAATGAATCGGCCAACGCGCGGGGAGAGGCGGTTTGCGTATTGGCTGGCGTAATAGCGA
AGAGGCCCGCACCGATCGCCCTTCCCAACAGTTGCGCAGCCTGAATGGCGAATGGG
[124 nt withheld, positions 757-880]
C
[91 nt withheld, positions 882-972]
A
[49 nt withheld, positions 974-1022]
CCTTTGACGTTGGAGTCCACGTTCTTT
[37 nt withheld, positions 1050-1086]
ACCCTATCTCGGTCTATTCTTTTGATTTATAAGGGATTTTGCCGATTTCGGCCTATTGGTTAAAAAATGA
GCTGATTTAACAAATATTTAACGCGAATTTTAACAAAATATTAACGTTTACAATTTCGCCTGATGCGGTA
TTTTCTCCTTACGCATCTGTGCGGTATTTCACACCGCATACGCGGATCTGCGCAGCACCATGGCCTGAAA
TAACCTCTGAAAGAGGAACTTGGTTAGGTACCTTCTGAGGCGGAAAGAACCAGCTGTGGAATGTGTGTCA
GTTAGGGTGTGGAAAGTCCCCAGGCTCCCCAGCAGGCAGAAGTATGCAAAGCATGCATCTCAATTAGTCA
GCAACCAGGTGTGGAAAGTCCCCAGGCTCCCCAGCAGGCAGAAGTATGCAAAGCATGCATCTCAATTAGT
CAGCAACCATAGTCCCGCCCCTAACTCCGCCCATCCCGCCCCTAACTCCGCCCAGTTCCGCCCATTCTCC
GCCCCATGGCTGACTAATTTTTTTTATTTATGCAGAGGCCGAGGCCGCCTCGGCCTCTGAGCTATTCCAG
AAGTAGTGAGGAGGCTTTTTTGGAGGCCTAGGCTTTTGCAAAAAGCTTGATTCTTCTGACACAACAGTCT
CGAACTTAAGGCTAGAGCCACCATGATTGAACAAGATGGATTGCACGCAGGTTCTCCGGCCGCTTGGGTG
GAGAGGCTATTCGGCTATGACTGGGCACAACAGACAATCGGCTGCTCTGATGCCGCCGTGTTCCGGCTGT
CAGCGCAGGGGCGCCCGGTTCTTTTTGTCAAGACCGACCTGTCCGGTGCCCTGAATGAACTGCAGGACGA
GGCAGCGCGGCTATCGTGGCTGGCCACGACGGGCGTTCCTTGCGCAGCTGTGCTCGACGTTGTCACTGAA
GCGGGAAGGGACTGGCTGCTATTGGGCGAAGTGCCGGGGCAGGATCTCCTGTCATCTCACCTTGCTCCTG
CCGAGAAAGTATCCATCATGGCTGATGCAATGCGGCGGCTGCATACGCTTGATCCGGCTACCTGCCCATT
CGACCACCAAGCGAAACATCGCATCGAGCGAGCACGTACTCGGATGGAAGCCGGTCTTGTCGATCAGGAT
GATCTGGACGAAGAGCATCAGGGGCTCGCGCCAGCCGAACTGTTCGCCAGGCTCAAGGCGCGCATGCCCG
ACGGCGAGGATCTCGTCGTGACCCATGGCGATGCCTGCTTGCCGAATATCATGGTGGAAAATGGCCGCTT
TTCTGGATTCATCGACTGTGGCCGGCTGGGTGTGGCGGACCGCTATCAGGACATAGCGTTGGCTACCCGT
GATATTGCTGAAGAGCTTGGCGGCGAATGGGCTGACCGCTTCCTCGTGCTTTACGGTATCGCCGCTCCCG
ATTCGCAGCGCATCGCCTTCTATCGCCTTCTTGACGAGTTCTTCTGAGCGGGACTCTGGGGTTCGAAATG
ACCGACCAAGCGACGCCCAACCTGCCATCACGATGGCCGCAATAAAATATCTTTATTTTCATTACATCTG
TGTGTTGGTTTTTTGTGTGAATCGATAGCGATAAGGATCCGCGTATGGTGCACTCTCAGTACAATCTGCT
CTGATGCCGCATAGTTAAGCCAGCCCCGACACCCGCCAACACCCGCTGACGCGCCCTGACGGGCTTGTCT
GCTCCCGGCATCCGCTTACAGACAAGCTGTGACCGTCTCCGGGAGCTGCATGTGTCAGAGGTTTTCACCG
TCATCACCGAAACGCGCGAGACGAAAGGGCCTCGTGATACGCCTATTTTTATAGGTTAATGTCATGATAA
TAATGGTTTCTTAGACGTCAGGTGGCACTTTTCGGGGAAATGTGCGCGGAACCCCTATTTGTTTATTTTT
CTAAATACATTCAAATATGTATCCGCTCATGAGACAATAACCCTGATAAATGCTTCAATAATATTGAAAA
AGGAAGAGTATGAGTATTCAACATTTCCGTGTCGCCCTTATTCCCTTTTTTGCGGCATTTTGCCTTCCTG
TTTTTGCTCACCCAGAAACGCTGGTGAAAGTAAAAGATGCTGAAGATCAGTTGGGTGCACGAGTGGGTTA
CATCGAACTGGATCTCAACAGCGGTAAGATCCTTGAGAGTTTTCGCCCCGAAGAACGTTTTCCAATGATG
AGCACTTTTAAAGTTCTGCTATGTGGCGCGGTATTATCCCGTATTGACGCCGGGCAAGAGCAACTCGGTC
GCCGCATACACTATTCTCAGAATGACTTGGTTGAGTACTCACCAGTCACAGAAAAGCATCTTACGGATGG
CATGACAGTAAGAGAATTATGCAGTGCTGCCATAACCATGAGTGATAACACTGCGGCCAACTTACTTCTG
ACAACGATCGGAGGACCGAAGGAGCTAACCGCTTTTTTGCACAACATGGGGGATCATGTAACTCGCCTTG
ATCGTTGGGAACCGGAGCTGAATGAAGCCATACCAAACGACGAGCGTGACACCACGATGCCTGTAGCAAT
GGCAACAACGTTGCGCAAACTATTAACTGGCGAACTACTTACTCTAGCTTCCCGGCAACAATTAATAGAC
TGGATGGAGGCGGATAAAGTTGCAGGACCACTTCTGCGCTCGGCCCTTCCGGCTGGCTGGTTTATTGCTG
ATAAATCTGGAGCCGGTGAGCGTGGGTCTCGCGGTATCATTGCAGCACTGGGGCCAGATGGTAAGCCCTC
CCGTATCGTAGTTATCTACACGACGGGGAGTCAGGCAACTATGGATGAACGAAATAGACAGATCGCTGAG
ATAGGTGCCTCACTGATTAAGCATTGGTAACTGTCAGACCAAGTTTACTCATATATACTTTAGATTGATT
TAAAACTTCATTTTTAATTTAAAAGGATCTAGGTGAAGATCCTTTTTGATAATCTCATGACCAAAATCCC
TTAACGTGAGTTTTCGTTCCACTGAGCGTCAGACCCCGTAGAAAAGATCAAAGGATCTTCTTGAGATCCT
TTTTTTCTGCGCGTAATCTGCTGCTTGCAAACAAAAAAACCACCGCTACCAGCGGTGGTTTGTTTGCCGG
ATCAAGAGCTACCAACTCTTTTTCCGAAGGTAACTGGCTTCAGCAGAGCGCAGATACCAAATACTGTCCT
TCTAGTGTAGCCGTAGTTAGGCCACCACTTCAAGAACTCTGTAGCACCGCCTACATACCTCGCTCTGCTA
ATCCTGTTACCAGTGGCTGCTGCCAGTGGCGATAAGTCGTGTCTTACCGGGTTGGACTCAAGACGATAGT
TACCGGATAAGGCGCAGCGGTCGGGCTGAACGGGGGGTTCGTGCACACAGCCCAGCTTGGAGCGAACGAC
CTACACCGAACTGAGATACCTACAGCGTGAGCATTGAGAAAGCGCCACGCTTCCCGAAGGGAGAAAGGCG
GACAGGTATCCGGTAAGCGGCAGGGTCGGAACAGGAGAGCGCACGAGGGAGCTTCCAGGGGGAAACGCCT
GGTATCTTTATAGTCCTGTCGGGTTTCGCCACCTCTGACTTGAGCGTCGATTTTTGTGATGCTCGTCAGG
GGGGCGGAGCCTATGGAAAAACGCCAGCAACGCGGCCTTTTTACGGTTCCTGGCCTTTTGCTGGCCTTTT
GCTCACATGTTCTTTCCTGCGTTATCCCCTGATTCTGTGGATAACCGTATTACCGCCTTTGAGTGAGCTG
ATACCGCTCGCCGCAGCCGAACGACCGAGCGCAGCGAGTCAGTGAGCGAGGAAGCGGAAGAGCGCCCAAT
ACGCAAACCGCCTCTCCCCGCGCGTTGGCCGATTCATTAATGCAGAGCTTGCAATTCGCGCGTTTTTCAA
TATTATTGAAGCATTTATCAGGGTTATTGTCTCATGAGCGGATACATATTTGAATGTATTTAGAAAAATA
AACAAATAGGGGTTCCGCGCACATTTCCCCGAAAAGTGCCACCTGACGTCTAAGAAACCATTATTATCAT
GACATTAACCTATAAAAATAGGCGTAGTACGAGGCCCTTTCACTCATTAGATGCATGTCGTTACATAACT
TACGGTAAATGGCCCGCCTGGCTGACCGCCCAACGACCCCCGCCCATTGACGTCAATAATGACGTATGTT
CCCATAGTAACGCCAATAGGGACTTTCCATTGACGTCAATGGGTGGAGTATTTACGGTAAACTGCCCACT
TGGCAGTACATCAAGTGTATCATATGCCAAGTACGCCCCCTATTGACGTCAATGACGGTAAATGGCCCGC
CTGGCATTATGCCCAGTACATGACCTTATGGGACTTTCCTACTTGGCAGTACATCTACGTATTAGTCATC
GCTATTACCATGGTGATGCGGTTTTGGCAGTACATCAATGGGCGTGGATAGCGGTTTGACTCACGGGGAT
TTCCAAGTCTCCACCCCATTGACGTCAATGGGAGTTTGTTTTGGCACCAAAATCAACGGGACTTTCCAAA
ATGTCGTAACAACTCCGCCCCATTGACGCAAATGGGCGGTAGGCGTGTACGGTGGGAGGTCTATATAAGC
AGAGCTCGTTTAGTGAACCGTCAGATCGCCTGGAGACGCCATCCACGCTGTTTTGACCTCCATAGAAGAC
ACCGGGACCGATCCAGCCTCCGGACTCTAGCCTAGGCCGCGGACCATGGCGTACTACCATCACCATCACC
ATCACTCTAGATCAACAAGTTTGTACAAAAAAGCAGGCTTAATGTACTCGGGAGCCGGCCCCGCACTTGC
ACCTCCTGCGCCGCCGCCCCCCATCCAAGGATATGCCTTCAAGCCTCCACCTAGACCCGACTTTGGGACC
TCCGGGAGAACAATCAAATTACAGGCCAATTTCTTCGAAATGGACATCCCCAAAATTGACATCTATCATT
ATGAATTGGATATCAAGCCAGAGAAGTGCCCGAGGAGAGTTAACAGGGAAATCGTGGAACACATGGTCCA
GCACTTTAAAACACAGATCTTTGGGGATCGGAAGCCCGTGTTTGACGGCAGGAAGAATCTATACACAGCC
ATGCCCCTTCCGATTGGGAGGGACAAGGTGGAGCTGGAGGTCACGCTGCCAGGAGAAGGCAAGGATCGCA
TCTTCAAGGTGTCCATCAAGTGGGTGTCCTGCGTGAGCTTGCAGGCGTTACACGATGCACTTTCAGGGCG
GCTGCCCAGCGTCCCTTTTGAGACGATCCAGGCCCTGGACGTGGTCATGAGGCACTTGCCATCCATGAGG
TACACCCCCGTGGGCCGCTCCTTCTTCACCGCGTCCGAAGGCTGCTCTAACCCTCTTGGCGGGGGCCGAG
AAGTGTGGTTTGGCTTCCATCAGTCCGTCCGGCCTTCTCTCTGGAAAATGATGCTGAATATTGATGTGTC
AGCAACAGCGTTTTACAAGGCACAGCCAGTAATCGAGTTTGTTTGTGAAGTTTTGGATTTTAAAAGTATT
GAAGAACAACAAAAACCTCTGACAGATTCCCAAAGGGTAAAGTTTACCAAAGAAATTAAAGGTCTAAAGG
TGGAGATAACGCACTGTGGGCAGATGAAGAGGAAGTACCGCGTCTGCAATGTGACCCGGCGGCCCGCCAG
TCACCAAACATTCCCGCTGCAGCAGGAGAGCGGGCAGACGGTGGAGTGCACGGTGGCCCAGTATTTCAAG
GACAGGCACAAGTTGGTTCTGCGCTACCCCCACCTCCCATGTTTACAAGTCGGACAGGAGCAGAAACACA
CCTACCTTCCCCTGGAGGTCTGTAACATTGTGGCAGGACAAAGATGTATTAAAAAATTAACGGACAATCA
GACCTCAACCATGATCAGAGCGACTGCTAGGTCGGCGCCCGATCGGCAAGAAGAGATTAGCAAATTGATG
CGAAGTGCAGCTTTCAACACAGATCCATACGTCCGTGAATTTGGAATCATGGTCAAAGATGAGATGACAG
ACGTGACTGGGCGGGTGCTGCAGCCGCCCTCCATCCTCTACGGGGGCAGGAATAAAGCTATTGCGACCCC
TGTCCAGGGCGTCTGGGACATGCGGAAC
[405 nt withheld, positions 7135-7539]
AACAACATCCTGCTGCCCCAGGGCAGGCCGCCGGTGTTCCAGCAGCCCGTCATCTTTCTGGGAGCAGACG
TCACTCACCCCCCCGCCGGGGATGGGAAGAAGCCCTCCATTGCCGCCGTGGTGGGCAGCATGGACGCCCA
CCCCAATCGCTACTGCGCCACCGTGCGTGTGCAGCAGCACCGGCAGGAGATCATACAAGACCTGGCCGCC
ATGGTCCGCGAGCTCCTCATCCAGTTCTACAAGTCCACGCGCTTCAAGCCCACCCGCATCATCTTCTACC
GCGACGGTGTCTCTGAAGGCCAGTTCCAGCAGGTTCTCCACCACGAGTTGCTGGCCATCCGTGAGGCCTG
TATCAAGCTAGAAAAAGACTACCAGCCAGGGATCACCTTCATCGTGGTGCAGAAGAGGCACCACACCCGG
CTCTTCTGCACTGACAAGAACGAGCGGGTTGGGAAAAGTGGAAACATTCCAGCAGGCACGACTGTGGACA
CGAAAATCACCCACCCCACAGAGTTCGACTTCTACCTGTGTAGTCACGCTGGCATCCAGGGGACAAGCAG
GCCTTCGCACTATCACGTCCTCTGGGACGACAATCGTTTCTCCTCTGATGAGCTGCAGATCCTAACCTAC
CAGCTGTGTCACACCTACGTGCGCTGCACACGCTCCGTGTCCATCCCAGCGCCAGCATACTACGCTCACC
TGGTGGCCTTCCGGGCCAGGTACCACCTGGTGGATAAGGAACATGACAGTGCTGAAGGAAGCCATACCTC
TGGGCAGAGTAACGGGCGAGACCACCAAGCACTGGCCAAGGCGGTCCAGGTTCACCAAGACACTCTGCGC
ACCATGTACTTTGCTTGATACCCAGCTTTC
Features (pLannotate 1.2.2; 26 found; start..end, strand, type, name):
     47..65      -  promoter       T7 promoter: promoter for bacteriophage T7 RNA polymerase
     75..112     +  CDS            lacZα (fragment): LacZα fragment of β-galactosidase; lacZ fragment
    124..238     +  intron         large T intron (fragment): SV40 (simian virus 40) large T antigen intron
    312..337     +  intron         small t intron (fragment): SV40 (simian virus 40) small t antigen intron
    337..474     +  CDS            large T antigen (fragment): large T antigen from SV40 (simian virus 40)
    497..631     +  polyA_signal   SV40 poly(A) signal: SV40 polyadenylation signal
    636..685     -  CDS            lacI (fragment): lac repressor; lacI; The lac repressor binds to the lac operator to inhibit transcription in E. coli. This inhibition can be relieved by adding lactose or isopropyl-β-D-thiogalactopyranoside (IPTG).
    685..752     +  CDS            lacZα (fragment): LacZα fragment of β-galactosidase; lacZ fragment
    757..1115    +  rep_origin     f1 ori (sequence partly withheld): f1 bacteriophage origin of replication; arrow indicates direction of (+) strand synthesis
   1215..1266    -  misc_feature   bom (fragment): basis of mobility region from pBR322
   1331..1688    +  promoter       SV40 promoter: SV40 enhancer and early promoter
   1739..2530    +  CDS            neo: KKA2_KLEPN - Also known as kan, nptII. Experimental evidence at protein level: Swiss-Prot protein existence level 1. Resistance to kanamycin, neomycin, paromomycin, ribostamycin, butirosin and gentamicin B. From Klebsiella pneumoniae.
   2597..2645    +  polyA_signal   poly(A) signal: synthetic polyadenylation signal
   2665..2719    -  misc_feature   bom (fragment): basis of mobility region from pBR322
   2821..2856    -  CDS            rop (fragment): Rop protein, which maintains plasmids at low copy number; rop
   2951..3055    +  promoter       AmpR promoter: bla
   3056..3916    +  CDS            AmpR: β-lactamase; bla; confers resistance to ampicillin, carbenicillin, and related antibiotics
   4087..4675    +  rep_origin     ori: high-copy-number ColE1/pMB1/pBR322/pUC origin of replication
   4858..4911    +  CDS            lacI (fragment): lac repressor; lacI; The lac repressor binds to the lac operator to inhibit transcription in E. coli. This inhibition can be relieved by adding lactose or isopropyl-β-D-thiogalactopyranoside (IPTG).
   4929..5025    -  promoter       AmpR promoter (fragment): bla
   5135..5438    +  enhancer       CMV enhancer: human cytomegalovirus immediate early enhancer
   5439..5642    +  promoter       CMV promoter: human cytomegalovirus (CMV) immediate early promoter
   5762..5781    +  CDS            8xHis (fragment): 8xHis affinity tag
   5791..5815    +  protein_bind   attB1: mutant version of attB; recombination site for the Gateway® BP reaction BP Clonase™
   5818..8394    +  CDS            AGO2 (sequence partly withheld): AGO2_HUMAN - Also known as EIF2C2. Experimental evidence at protein level: Swiss-Prot protein existence level 1. Required for RNA-mediated gene silencing (RNAi) by the RNA- induced silencing complex (RISC). The 'minimal RISC' appears to include AGO2 bound to a short guide RNA such as a microRNA (miRNA) or short interfering RNA (siRNA). These guide RNAs direct RISC to complementary mRNAs that are targets for RISC-mediated gene silencing. The precise mechanism of gene silencing depends on the degree of complementarity between the miRNA or siRNA and its target. Binding of RISC to a perfectly comp
   8399..14      -  protein_bind   attB2 (across the origin): mutant version of attB; recombination site for the Gateway® BP reaction BP Clonase™
