[The description below was written by a language model from this plasmid's Addgene catalogue record and pLannotate feature annotations shown in this document.]
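Description:
pDEST26 Ago2 S387A is a mammalian expression plasmid built on the Invitrogen pDEST26 Gateway destination backbone, carrying human Argonaute 2 (AGO2, also known as EIF2C2 or Slicer) with a serine-to-alanine substitution at residue 387. The annotated full sequence is 8,409 nt. In bacteria it is maintained through a high-copy ColE1/pUC-type origin and selected with ampicillin via the β-lactamase gene. An f1 origin is also present, along with several short lacZα, lacI, rop and bom fragments that are backbone remnants rather than functional elements. For mammalian cells, a separate cassette places the neomycin phosphotransferase gene under the SV40 enhancer/early promoter with a synthetic polyadenylation signal, allowing G418 selection of stable transfectants.

The expression unit is driven by the CMV immediate-early enhancer and promoter. Downstream lies a short histidine tag supplied by the backbone (recorded as 6xHis; the annotation tool matched it as a fragment of an 8xHis tag), followed by attB1, the AGO2 coding sequence and attB2. The attB sites are the scars left by Gateway recombination of the insert into the destination vector, so the tag is fused to the N terminus of AGO2 through the attB1-encoded linker. SV40 small t intron and large T fragments and the SV40 polyadenylation signal sit downstream of the insert to terminate and process the transcript. A T7 promoter lies just past attB2 in the reverse orientation.

S387A is described as a phospho-null mutation. The associated publication concerns Akt-mediated phosphorylation of Argonaute 2 and its effect on the balance between target cleavage and translational repression of microRNA targets, so the construct serves as a non-phosphorylatable, affinity-tagged AGO2 for comparison with other forms of the protein in mammalian cells.
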