Addgene plasmid #59905: pDEST26 Ago2 S387A
Purpose: Expresses 6xHis-Ago2 (N-termi tag) S387A mutant in mammalian cells
Depositing lab: Carl Novina. Depositing organization: Dana-Farber Cancer Institute. Publication: Akt-mediated phosphorylation of argonaute 2 downregulates cleavage and upregulates translational repression of MicroRNA targets. Horman SR, Janas MM, Litterst C, Wang B, MacRae IJ, Sever MJ, Morrissey DV, Graves P, Luo B, Umesalma S, Qi HH, Miraglia LJ, Novina CD, Orth AP. Mol Cell. 2013 May 9;50(3):356-67. doi: 10.1016/j.molcel.2013.03.015. Epub 2013 Apr 18. PubMed 23603119.
Backbone
  Vector backbone: pDEST 26
  Backbone manufacturer: Invitrogen
  Backbone size w/o insert (bp): 7481
  Vector type: Mammalian Expression
  Selectable markers: Neomycin (select with G418)
Growth in bacteria
  Bacterial resistance: Ampicillin, 100 μg/mL
  Growth temperature: 37°C
  Growth strain: XL10 Gold
  Copy number: High Copy
Gene/Insert
  Gene/Insert name: Argonaute 2 (alt names: Protein Slicer; EIF2C 2)
  Species: H. sapiens (human)
  Mutation: S387A, phospho-null alanine
  Entrez Gene: AGO2 (a.k.a. CASC7, EIF2C2, LESKRES, LINC00980, PPD, Q10)
  Promoter: CMV
  Tag / fusion protein: 6xHis (N-termi tag) (N terminal on backbone)
  Cloning method: Gateway Cloning
  Sequencing primers: 5′ CMVPro Fwd
Terms and licenses: Academic/Nonprofit Terms; Industry Terms: Not Available to Industry
How to cite: pDEST26 Ago2 S387A was a gift from Carl Novina (Addgene plasmid # 59905 ; http://n2t.net/addgene:59905 ; RRID:Addgene_59905)
