>Addgene plasmid #59905 | pDEST26 Ago2 S387A | addgene partial sequence | sequence record 111044 | CMV-F 5'-CGCAAATGGGCGGTAGGCGTG-3'
GTGAACCGTCAGATCGCCTGGAGACGCCATCCACGCTGTTTTGACCTCCATAGAAGACACCGGGACCGAT
CCAGCCTCCGGACTCTAGCCTAGGCCGCGGACCATGGCGTACTACCATCACCATCACCATCACTCTAGAT
CAACAAGTTTGTACAAAAAAGCAGGCTTAATGTACTCGGGAGCCGGCCCCGCACTTGCACCTCCTGCGCC
GCCGCCCCCCATCCAAGGATATGCCTTCAAGCCTCCACCTAGACCCGACTTTGGGACCTCCGGGAGAACA
ATCAAATTACAGGCCAATTTCTTCGAAATGGACATCCCCAAAATTGACATCTATCATTATGAATTGGATA
TCAAGCCAGAGAAGTGCCCGAGGAGAGTTAACAGGGAAATCGTGGAACACATGGTCCAGCACTTTAAAAC
ACAGATCTTTGGGGATCGGAAGCCCGTGTTTGACGGCAGGAAGAATCTATACACAGCCATGCCCCTTCCG
ATTGGGAGGGACAAGGTGGAGCTGGAGGTCACGCTGCCAGGAGAAGGCAAGGATCGCATCTTCAAGGTGT
CCATCAAGTGGGTGTCCTGCGTGAGCTTGCAGGCGTTACACGATGCACTTTCAGGGCGGCTGCCCAGCGT
CCCTTTTGAGACGATCCAGGCCCTGGACGTGGTCATGAGGCACTTGCCATCCATGAGGTACACCCCCGTG
GGCCGCTCCTTCTTCACCGCGTCCGAAGGCTGCTCTAACCCTCTTGGCGGGGGCCGAGAAGTGTGGTTTG
GCTTCCATCAGTCCGTCCGGCCTTCTCTCTGGAAAATGATGCTGAATATTGATGTGTCAGCAACAGCGTT
TTACAAGGCACAGCCAGTAATCGAGTTTGTTTGTGAAGTTTTGGATTTTAAA
