>Addgene plasmid #59905 | pDEST26 Ago2 S387A | addgene partial sequence | sequence record 111049 | CMV-F 5'-CGCAAATGGGCGGTAGGCGTG-3'
GTGAACCGTCAGATCGCCTGGAGACGCCATCCACGCTGTTTTGACCTCCATAGAAGACACCGGGACCGAT
CCAGCCTCCGGACTCTAGCCTAGGCCGCGGACCATGGCGTACTACCATCACCATCACCATCACTCTAGAT
CAACAAGTTTGTACAAAAAAGCAGGCTTAATGTACTCGGGAGCCGGCCCCGCACTTGCACCTCCTGCGCC
GCCGCCCCCCATCCAAGGATATGCCTTCAAGCCTCCACCTAGACCCGACTTTGGGACCTCCGGGAGAACA
ATCAAATTACAGGCCAATTTCTTCGAAATGGACATCCCCAAAATTGACATCTATCATTATGAATTGGATA
TCAAGCCAGAGAAGTGCCCGAGGAGAGTTAACAGGGAAATCGTGGAACACATGGTCCAGCACTTTAAAAC
ACAGATCTTTGGGGATCGGAAGCCCGTGTTTGACGGCAGGAAGAATCTATACACAGCCATGCCCCTTCCG
ATTGGGAGGGACAAGGTGGAGCTGGAGGTCACGCTGCCAGGAGAAGGCAAGGATCGCATCTTCAAGGTGT
CCATCAAGTGGGTGTCCTGCGTGAGCTTGCAGGCGTTACACGATGCACTTTCAGGGCGGCTGCCCAGCGT
CCCTTTTGAGACGATCCAGGCCCTGGACGTGGTCATGAGGCACTTGCCATCCATGAGGTACACCCCCGTG
GGCCGCTCCTTCTTCACCGCGTCCGAAGGCTGCTCTAACCCTCTTGGCGGGGGCCGAGAAGTGTGGTTTG
GCTTCCATCAGTCCGTCCGGCCTTCTCTCTGGAAAATGATGCTGAATATTGATGTGTCAGCAACAGCGTT
TTACAAGGCACAGCCAGTAATCGAGTTTGTTTGTGAAGTTTTGGATTTTAAAAGTATTGAAGAACAACAA
AAACCTCTGACAGATTCCCAAAGGGTAAAGTTTACCAAAGAAATTAAAGGTCTAAAGGTGGAGATAACGC
ACTGTGGGC
