>Addgene plasmid #59905 | pDEST26 Ago2 S387A | addgene partial sequence | sequence record 111053 | M13pUC-Fwd 5'-CCCAGTCACGACGTTGTAAAACG-3'
CTATATACGACTCACTATAGGGAGAGAGCTATGACGTCGCATGCACGCGATCAACCACTTTGTACAAGAA
AGCTGGGTTCAAGCAAAGTACATGGTGCGCAGAGTGTCTTGGTGAACCTGGACCGCCTTGGCCAGTGCTT
GGTGGTCTCGCCCGTTACTCTGCCCAGAGGTATGGCTTCCTTCAGCACTGTCATGTTCCTTATCCACCAG
GTGGTACCTGGCCCGGAAGGCCACCAGGTGAGCGTAGTATGCTGGCGCTGGGATGGACACGGAGCGTGTG
CAGCGCACGTAGGTGTGACACAGCTGGTAGGTTAGGATCTGCAGCTCATCAGAGGAGAAACGATTGTCGT
CCCAGAGGACGTGATAGTGCGAAGGCCTGCTTGTCCCCTGGATGCCAGCGTGACTACACAGGTAGAAGTC
GAACTCTGTGGGGTGGGTGATTTTCGTGTCCACAGTCGTGCCTGCTGGAATGTTTCCACTTTTCCCAACC
CGCTCGTTCTTGTCAGTGCAGAAGAGCCGGGTGTGGTGCCTCTTCTGCACCACGATGAAGGTGATCCCTG
GCTGGTAGTCTTTTTCTAGCTTGATACAGGCCTCACGGATGGCCAGCAACTCGTGGTGGAGAACCTGCTG
GAACTGGCCTTCAGAGACACCGTCGCGGTAGAAGATGATGCGGGTGGGCTTGAAGCGCGTGGACTTGTAG
AACTGGATGAGGAGCTCGCGGACCATGGCGGCCAGGTCTTGTATGATCTCCTGCCGGTGCTGCTGCACAC
GCACGGTGGCGCAGTAGCGATTGGGGTGGGCGTCCATGCTGCCCACCACGGCGGCAATGGAGGGCTTCTT
CCCATCCCCGGCGGGGGGGTGAGTGACGTCTGCTCCCAGAAAGATGACGGGCTGCTGGAACACCGGCGGC
TG
