>Addgene plasmid #59905 | pDEST26 Ago2 S387A | addgene partial sequence | sequence record 111057 | hAgo2-F2 5'-ggcccagtatttcaaggaca-3'
ACCTCCCATGTTTACAAGTCGGACAGGAGCAGAAACACACCTACCTTCCCCTGGAGGTCTGTAACATTGT
GGCAGGACAAAGATGTATTAAAAAATTAACGGACAATCAGACCTCAACCATGATCAGAGCGACTGCTAGG
TCGGCGCCCGATCGGCAAGAAGAGATTAGCAAATTGATGCGAAGTGCAGCTTTCAACACAGATCCATACG
TCCGTGAATTTGGAATCATGGTCAAAGATGAGATGACAGACGTGACTGGGCGGGTGCTGCAGCCGCCCTC
CATCCTCTACGGGGGCAGGAATAAAGCTATTGCGACCCCTGTCCAGGGCGTCTGGGACATGCGGAAC
[405 nt withheld, positions 348-752]
AACAACATCCTGCTGCCCCAGGGCAGGCCGCCGGTGTTCCAGCAGCCCGTCATCTTTCTGGGAGCAGACG
TCACTCACCCCCCCGCCGGGGATGGGAAGAAGCCCTCCATTGCCGCCGTGGTGGGCAGCATGGACGCCCA
CCCCAATCG
